Addgene plasmid #227836: pHM1 KGA-33A
Purpose: Used for microinjection of nematodes for expression of KGA-33A, GLS with 33 residues mutated to alanine at the interface for interacting with PDZD8
Depositing lab: Sheng-cai Lin. Depositing organization: Xiamen University. Publication: AMPK targets PDZD8 to trigger carbon source shift from glucose to glutamine. Li M, Wang Y, Wei X, Cai WF, Wu J, Zhu M, Wang Y, Liu YH, Xiong J, Qu Q, Chen Y, Tian X, Yao L, Xie R, Li X, Chen S, Huang X, Zhang C, Xie C, Wu Y, Xu Z, Zhang B, Jiang B, Wang ZC, Li Q, Li G, Lin SY, Yu L, Piao HL, Deng X, Han J, Zhang CS, Lin SC. Cell Res. 2024 Jun 19. doi: 10.1038/s41422-024-00985-6. PubMed 38898113.
Backbone
  Vector backbone: pHM1
  Vector type: Worm Expression
Growth in bacteria
  Bacterial resistance: Ampicillin, 100 μg/mL
  Growth temperature: 37°C
  Growth strain: DH5alpha
  Copy number: High Copy
Gene/Insert
  Gene/Insert name: KGA isoform
  Species: H. sapiens (human)
  Mutation: P137, L139, E140, L142, Y145, G150, Q151, E152, K176, E177, D180, Q187, V209, T212, Q213, R216, K218, D223, S226, H230, F439, G444, E445, R446, V447, P450, R534, H535, F536, K538, L540, R544, and E545 to A
  Entrez Gene: GLS (a.k.a. AAD20, CASGID, DEE71, EIEE71, GAC, GAM, GDPAG, GLS1, KGA)
  Tag / fusion protein: GFP (C terminal on insert)
  Cloning method: Ligation Independent Cloning
Terms and licenses: Academic/Nonprofit Terms; Industry Terms: Not Available to Industry
How to cite: pHM1 KGA-33A was a gift from Sheng-cai Lin (Addgene plasmid # 227836 ; http://n2t.net/addgene:227836 ; RRID:Addgene_227836)
