[The description below was written by a language model from this plasmid's Addgene catalogue record and pLannotate feature annotations shown in this document.]
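Description:
pHM1 KGA-33A is a worm expression plasmid built on the pHM1 backbone and intended for microinjection into nematodes. In bacteria it is propagated as a high-copy plasmid through a ColE1/pUC-type origin and selected with ampicillin via the β-lactamase gene and its own promoter. The annotated 10,282-nt sequence also carries typical cloning-vector remnants: a lac promoter with its CAP binding site and operator, a piece of the pUC18/19 polylinker, and short fragments called as lacI, RSF ori, rop and bom, which are most likely leftover backbone sequence rather than functional elements.

The payload is the KGA isoform of human glutaminase (GLS) in which 33 residues, clustered roughly across positions 137–230, 439–450 and 534–545, have been changed to alanine. According to the record these residues lie at the interface through which GLS interacts with PDZD8, so the mutant is designed to disrupt that interaction. The GLS coding region is followed downstream by an Aequorea-derived green fluorescent protein (annotated as sg25), consistent with the catalogued C-terminal GFP tag, and then by a Gateway attB2 site. A short fragment matching C. elegans aex-5 lies further downstream; its role is not stated.

The promoter driving expression in worms is not stated in the record. A stretch of several kilobases between the lac operator and the polylinker fragment upstream of GLS is unannotated and could hold it, but this cannot be confirmed from the fields given. The construct serves to generate transgenic nematodes expressing GFP-tagged, PDZD8-binding-deficient KGA, in the context of work on AMPK and PDZD8 in the shift from glucose to glutamine use.
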