Features (pLannotate 1.2.2; 15 found; start..end, strand, type, name):
     77..210     +  rep_origin     RSF ori (fragment): Plasmids containing the RSF 1030 origin of replication can be propagated in E. coli cells that contain additional plasmids with compatible origins.
    212..304     +  CDS            lacI (fragment): lac repressor; lacI; The lac repressor binds to the lac operator to inhibit transcription in E. coli. This inhibition can be relieved by adding lactose or isopropyl-β-D-thiogalactopyranoside (IPTG).
    317..338     +  protein_bind   CAP binding site: CAP binding activates transcription in the presence of cAMP. E. coli catabolite activator protein
    353..383     +  promoter       lac promoter: promoter for the E. coli lac operon
    391..407     +  protein_bind   lac operator: The lac repressor binds to the lac operator to inhibit transcription in E. coli. This inhibition can be relieved by adding lactose or isopropyl-β-D-thiogalactopyranoside (IPTG). lac repressor encoded by lacI
   4165..4182    -  misc_feature   MCS (fragment): pUC18/19 multiple cloning site
   4262..6268    +  CDS            GLS: GLSK_HUMAN - Also known as GLS1, KIAA0838. Experimental evidence at protein level: Swiss-Prot protein existence level 1. [Isoform 2]: Lacks catalytic activity. From Homo sapiens (Human).
   6528..7388    +  CDS            sg25: sg25 is a basic (constitutively fluorescent) green fluorescent protein published in 1997, derived from Aequorea victoria.
   7428..7452    -  protein_bind   attB2: mutant version of attB; recombination site for the Gateway® BP reaction BP Clonase™
   7970..8122    +  CDS            aex-5 (fragment): AEX5_CAEEL - Also known as kpc-3 From Caenorhabditis elegans.
   8249..8284    +  CDS            rop (fragment): Rop protein, which maintains plasmids at low copy number; rop
   8386..8485    +  misc_feature   bom (fragment): basis of mobility region from pBR322
   8587..8691    +  promoter       AmpR promoter: bla
   8692..9552    +  CDS            AmpR: β-lactamase; bla; confers resistance to ampicillin, carbenicillin, and related antibiotics
   9723..29      +  rep_origin     ori (across the origin): high-copy-number ColE1/pMB1/pBR322/pUC origin of replication
>Addgene plasmid #227836 | pHM1 KGA-33A | addgene full sequence | sequence record 479443 | Addgene NGS Result
GCTCGTCAGGGGGGCGGAGCCTATGGAAAAACGCCAGCAACGCGGCCTTTTTACGGTTCCTGGCCTTTTG
CTGGCCTTTTGCTCACATGTTCTTTCCTGCGTTATCCCCTGATTCTGTGGATAACCGTATTACCGCCTTT
GAGTGAGCTGATACCGCTCGCCGCAGCCGAACGACCGAGCGCAGCGAGTCAGTGAGCGAGGAAGCGGAAG
AGCGCCCAATACGCAAACCGCCTCTCCCCGCGCGTTGGCCGATTCATTAATGCAGCTGGCACGACAGGTT
TCCCGACTGGAAAGCGGGCAGTGAGCGCAACGCAATTAATGTGAGTTAGCTCACTCATTAGGCACCCCAG
GCTTTACACTTTATGCTTCCGGCTCGTATGTTGTGTGGAATTGTGAGCGGATAACAATTTCACACAGGAA
ACAGCTATGACCATGATTACGCCAAGCTTGCATGCGCGGCCGCACTGACTGGGCCGGCCTGCTAAATTGC
AACCCCGTGTTTTTGAAAAAATACATCATAACAGAGAAAACTCTTTAAAATCATATTGTTCAGCCAGGTC
ACAGTCAAGGACAATTTTGAATTTGACTCAATTTCAGTTACAGGCTCGGATAACGGCGCTGCCACGACCA
CCCTGGCCCCTTCTGACCCAACTTGTTAAATATTAATCTAAATACAAATAAGATTTAGTATGAACATTTA
CTGTTCATTTTGAATGTTGTTTTTTTACACATTTTCGTAGTTGAAAATTTTGACATATTTTAAGTGTTGG
AAAAGATATGAGACATTTGAGCGAACTCGTCCAAATTTGTGAAAATTTCCAAAAATCATCGTGAAAAATT
AAAAAACATATTTTCAGAGAAAAGGCTTAAACATTTTTGAATATGAATAAGTAACCTTTTTTAAAAATCG
GCATGTTTTTTTCTTTGAAGATCAATATTTTTGCGAAAGCCTACGATACTAAAAAATATTAACAGCAAAA
AGGTGTAAAATTAAAAAGTGATTGTTTCATCTGTTGACAAAAGTTTTGTCAAACAACTGGTTTTGGAATT
TATATGCAAAAACCTGTAAAAAGAGTGTTTATTGAATCTTGGACTTGACTTGTTTCATCGGACTGTAATT
TAGCAGGGGCTTAAGATAGGATGAATTGGTAAAGTGATAAAATATAGCTATTGGTATGCAAAATATTGTT
ACAATTGATTACTTTTTGGTATCATTCACGTTTCTGAAGTTACCGCCACTCAAAGTTAAATAAAATAATT
TTTGCAAGCATTTTTGACAACTTAAACGAATATGGCGGGACCAAAAAGGCCATGCCTGGAGCTGTTATTG
CATGTTTTTGATAAACTTACTGTCATACATCAGGGTACATAAGGTTTTTGATTTCACACAAAGAAAAAAA
AATCGAAAAAAAAACAATTTTTTTCCGTTGTCATAGTTGAAAAACCCTGTTGCTAAACAATTCTTCTAAT
TTTTCGTGGTAACTGCTACACAATCGGATTAAGGAAACCTAATTTTTTCTCACATATGTTGGAGAGCCTC
GATATTCTTGAACTTTTTGCATTCATTGTTTAATGTTTCTTCACATAGCTTCGTATATATTGCCAGCAAT
GCAAATCTTGAGCCATCGGTTGAAATGATTTTGAAAAGGTGCTCGGCATATCTGGGCTGAAAAAAAACTT
TTGTTTCAACGCATTAAACACTTTTCGGGGTTCTGTTCCAATTTTTTAAATAGTTGTAACACCCGCTAGA
ATTTCCGTTTCACCAAAGAAATCTTTGTTCACAGATTATTATATATTTCTTTTTTATGTATTTTGTCCAG
GTGATCCTAAATGTTTAAAAAACGTTCCAGCAGCTTTTAGTCTATACGAAGTATATTTTTTCTTATTTTG
GTTTATCGGAGGTATGCAGTTCCAAATGTTGGATTTTCTACCCTACTAGAAATTTCCTTTAGTTATACAA
TTTTAATTCGAAGTTGTATCTTGAAAAGGAAACCATCATCAACAACAAATAAGCTTGAGACTAGAATTGC
TAATCGTCTGCACCAAATATGAAATTCGTTGAATAAATTATATAAAACAGTTGACAATCATAAAGTATTT
TACATACATATGTATAGTTAATGTCATATTAGCATATTTAGTATTGAGTTAACACGCAGAAATACCAAAG
AAACCCTGTTTAATTCATTTCCATGTTTTATTCGCTTTAACTAGGGAATGACCAGAATAAGTGGAGCGAT
ATTCAAAAAAAAAAATTGTATCGGAAAGCTGACATTCTCTACTATAAGAATATGACTGAAATTTTTGCCC
ATTCGGGCTGGAAATCTGAATGGAAATTGTTTATATGAGGGGATCCATGGTTGTAGTTACAATTTTGAGA
AAAAAGTTTAAATTTTAGGGGAAAAGATGTTGAATGAATCATTATGGTGTTGGTCGACACATTGATCATG
CTGATATCGATCAGAAAAATTAAATTTGGGCTTTTATATAGTTTCGAAAAAACACGTTTAAATTTTTGAA
AAATTTTACGTTAGGGTGGAATTGAACCCCAGAGTCCCACCATGCTTGTCATCCACTCTATCCACTCGGC
CATCTCGCTGTTGCAGGCAGTACTAATTGGGGATAGTGAAAAGAGTTAACGTAGAATTTCAGACGTAAAA
ATTTCAGATTTCCAGCCCGAATGGGCAAAAATTTCAGTCATATTCTTATAGTAGAGAATGTCAGCTTTCC
GATACAATATTTTTTTTTTGAATATCGCTCCACTTATTCTGGTCATTCCCTAGTAAGTTTTTTCAGTTTT
ACCAGAAATAAAACCACTCATAAAAACTATAAACTACACATTTAAACTGTAAATGTTGGAAATCATTTTG
ACCATCAAACAATAGCTATCGGAAAATGCAAAGGCCATTCCGTGATGGCACGCTCTTCTTCTATCCATCG
CTCCTTTTCAACGAAACACACACACAAACGCAGACTATTGGAAAAGAAAAATATAGAAAAAACCTTTTTT
CTCCTTGTCCCTTGTGTTGATCTCACTTTTCAGTGGACGTGTGCAGTGTGGAGGCCAGAGACTGTGCTGA
CCGACGGACGCGCAGGCGGTAAACATACGTTGCAGTGGAGAGTGTAGTCCCTCGTCGGCTCTCTGTGTAT
TTCTTTCAATGCCTGTGTCTCGGTCTATCTTTGTCTCTATCTGTTTTAAAAGTTTTTTGCAAAGTTTCAA
TTTCTTTTTTATTTTCTCTTCTTTTTTTGCGCATTTATTTTTTTTAAAGAGCGCTGTTCTTCAATTGGAA
AACAGTATAACGATCGAAATAAAAAAAAAACTTGAAATAGTATCGGAATTGAGATGGGGGCAATTGAAAT
TGAAGACGCAACAAAAACATGTTTTTATCGTCTGAAATTATCTAAACTTTGAATCTAACGTGTCAATGGC
TACTTTTACAGTAGACTTTTTAGAGTAATGTTAAAAAGGATAATATAGGTTTTTCTTCAAACTATTTTGT
CACGCCGCATATATTCTTTTCATATTCCATTCGCAAAGTGCATGATGTAACAAAAATGAAACGTCATAAT
TTTTTAATCTTTCACACTTTTTTTGCCGGCCGTTAAATCAAAATCAAATCAACTTAATCCAACACGTGCG
GGCTTGCAATTTTATTACACCGGTGTCCTACAGCGCCATGTTATCTTCTTTGATTAGAGATCTCTCACGC
AACATTTGACATTGAAAATTTTGTCTCCGAATTGTTGTGTACCTACTTTGTCCCGATGTCCCAAATTTTC
ACTGATAACAAGAGATATCTCAACTGTTCTTATCACGTTGATACGTAGAACGTTTTACACTAAACCAAAT
TGCAGTCCCCTTCTACGAACCGTTTGCTAATTGTTTTGCATAGAACAGTGATCAATGTGTTGTGCTCACT
AGTCAATGATGTTCGTCTCTCATTTTTCCTACAACTTCACTGAAAAGGTTTTGAATATCTGGTGATTGTA
GGCAATCACACCACAGTTAATGGCCTGGCAAATAATGATAAGCGTGTGATAAACCTCACAAAAATACGCC
TAGAAGTGGTGATATCGCTAGTTTTGTGTCCTTTCGATTTTTTTCGTGTTGCTTTTTTCTGTGGATAAAC
CTTTGAACTTTACATTTTGTTTTCAGAGGCGCGCCTCTAGAGGATCCCCGGGATTGGCCAAAGGACCCAA
AGGTATGTTTCGAATGATACTAACATAACATAGAACATTTTCAGGAGGACCCTTGGCTAGCATGATGCGG
CTGCGAGGCTCGGGGATGCTGCGGGACCTGCTCCTGCGGTCGCCCGCAGGAGTATCGGCGACTCTGCGGC
GGGCACAGCCCTTGGTCACCCTGTGCCGGCGTCCCCGAGGCGGGGGACGGCCGGCCGCGGGCCCGGCTGC
CGCCGCGCGACTCCACCCGTGGTGGGGCGGGGGCGGCTGGCCGGCGGAGCCCCTCGCGCGGGGCCTGTCC
AGCTCTCCTTCGGAGATCTTGCAGGAGCTGGGCAAGGGGAGCACGCATCCGCAGCCCGGGGTGTCGCCAC
CCGCTGCCCCGGCGGCGCCCGGCCCCAAGGACGGCCCCGGGGAGACGGACGCGTTTGGCAACAGCGAGGG
CAAAGAGCTGGTGGCCTCAGGTGAAAATAAAATAAAACAGGGTCTGTTAGCTAGCGCGGCAGATGCGCTG
TTCGCTACAATTGCTGAAGCAGCAGCGAAAATACCTGTTCATAAATTTATTACAGCACTCAAATCTACAG
GATTGCGAACGTCTGATCCCAGGTTGGCAGCGTGTATGGCTATGTTAAGATTAACTCTTGCAACAACATC
AGATGGTGTCATGCTAGACAAAGATCTTTTTAAAAAATGTGTTCAGAGCAACATTGCTTTGTTGGCAGCA
GCATTTGCAAGAGCGTTTGTGATTCCTGCCTTTATGGCTTTTACCTCAGCCATTGATGAGTTATATGAAA
GTGCTAAAAAGCAGTCTGGAGGAAAGGTTGCAGATTATATTCCTCAACTGGCCAAATTCAGTCCCGATTT
GTGGGGTGTGTCTGTTTGTACAGTAGATGGACAGAGGCATTCTACTGGAGATACCAAAGTTCCCTTCTGT
CTTCAGTCCTGTGTAAAACCTTTGAAATATGCCATTGCTGTTAATGATCTTGGAACTGAATATGTGCATC
GATATGTTGGAAAAGAGCCGAGTGGACTAAGATTCAACAAACTATTTTTGAATGAAGATGATAAACCACA
TAATCCTATGGTAAATGCTGGAGCAATTGTTGTGACTTCACTAATAAAGCAAGGAGTAAATAATGCTGAA
AAATTTGACTATGTCATGCAGTTTTTGAATAAGATGGCTGGTAATGAATATGTTGGATTCAGTAATGCAA
CGTTTCAGTCTGAAAGAGAAAGTGGAGATCGAAATTTTGCAATAGGATATTACTTAAAAGAAAAGAAGTG
TTTTCCAGAAGGCACAGACATGGTTGGTATATTAGACTTCTACTTCCAGCTGTGCTCCATTGAAGTGACT
TGTGAATCAGCCAGTGTGATGGCTGCGACACTGGCTAATGGTGGTGCCTGCCCAATTACTGCTGCAGCAG
CACTGAGCGCTGAAGCAGTTCGAAATACATTGAGTTTGATGCATTCCTGTGGCATGTATGACTTCTCAGG
GCAGTTTGCTTTCCATGTTGGTCTTCCTGCAAAATCTGGAGTTGCTGGGGGCATTCTTTTAGTTGTCCCC
AATGTTATGGGTATGATGTGCTGGTCTCCTCCTCTGGATAAGATGGGCAACAGTGTTAAGGGAATTCACT
TTTGTCACGATCTTGTTTCTCTGTGTAATTTCCATAACTATGATAATTTGGCAGCCGCTGCAGCAAAAGC
TGATCCTCGAGCAGCAGGTGGTGATCAAAGGGTAAAGTCAGTGATAAATCTTTTGTTTGCTGCATATACT
GGAGATGTGTCTGCACTTCGAAGATTTGCTTTGTCAGCTATGGACATGGAACAGCGGGACTATGATTCTA
GAACAGCACTCCATGTAGCTGCTGCAGAGGGTCATGTTGAAGTTGTTAAATTTTTGCTGGAAGCCTGCAA
AGTAAACCCTTTCCCCAAGGACAGGTGGAATAACACTCCCATGGATGAAGCACTGCACTTTGGACACCAT
GATGTATTTAAAATTCTCCAAGAATACCAAGTCCAGTACACACCTCAAGGAGATTCTGACAACGGGAAGG
AAAATCAAACAGTCCATAAGAATCTTGATGGATTGTTGGGTACCGCTGTCTCATCCTACTTTCACCTAGT
TAACTGCTTGTCTTAAAATCTATGCTTCTCTTTAGTATCTAAAATTTTCCTAGAAGCTTACAAGTATATA
AATGGTCTCTTCTCAATAAAGGTTGTATATTTATTCATCTTATTGAATCTGCCATTTCCTCGTTTTTGCG
AGTTTATATACCTTCCAATTTTCTTTCTATTGTATTTTCAACTTCTAATTTTAATTCAGGGAAACTGCTG
TACCGGTAGAAAAAATGAGTAAAGGAGAAGAACTTTTCACTGGAGTTGTCCCAATTCTTGTTGAATTAGA
TGGTGATGTTAATGGGCACAAATTTTCTGTCAGTGGAGAGGGTGAAGGTGATGCAACATACGGAAAACTT
ACCCTTAAATTTATTTGCACTACTGGAAAACTACCTGTTCCATGGGTAAGTTTAAACATATATATACTAA
CTAACCCTGATTATTTAAATTTTCAGCCAACACTTGTCACTACTTTCTGTTATGGTGTTCAATGCTTCTC
GAGATACCCAGATCATATGAAACGGCATGACTTTTTCAAGAGTGCCATGCCCGAAGGTTATGTACAGGAA
AGAACTATATTTTTCAAAGATGACGGGAACTACAAGACACGTAAGTTTAAACAGTTCGGTACTAACTAAC
CATACATATTTAAATTTTCAGGTGCTGAAGTCAAGTTTGAAGGTGATACCCTTGTTAATAGAATCGAGTT
AAAAGGTATTGATTTTAAAGAAGATGGAAACATTCTTGGACACAAATTGGAATACAACTATAACTCACAC
AATGTATACATCATGGCAGACAAACAAAAGAATGGAATCAAAGTTGTAAGTTTAAACATGATTTTACTAA
CTAACTAATCTGATTTAAATTTTCAGAACTTCAAAATTAGACACAACATTGAAGATGGAAGCGTTCAACT
AGCAGACCATTATCAACAAAATACTCCAATTGGCGATGGCCCTGTCCTTTTACCAGACAACCATTACCTG
TCCACACAATCTGCCCTTTCGAAAGATCCCAACGAAAAGAGAGACCACATGGTCCTTCTTGAGTTTGTAA
CAGCTGCTGGGATTACACATGGCATGGATGAACTATACAAATAGCATTCGTAGAATTCCAACTGAGCGCC
GGTCGCTACCCAGCTTTCTTGTACAAAGTGGTGATATCTGAGCTCCGCATCGGCCGCTGTCATCAGATCG
CCATCTCGCGCCCGTGCCTCTGACTTCTAAGTCCAATTACTCTTCAACATCCCTACATGCTCTTTCTCCC
TGTGCTCCCACCCCCTATTTTTGTTATTATCAAAAAACTTCTCTTAATTTCTTTGTTTTTTAGCTTCTTT
TAAGTCACCTCTAACAATGAAATTGTGTAGATTCAAAAATAGAATTAATTCGTAATAAAAAGTCGAAAAA
AATTGTGCTCCCTCCCCCCATTAATAATAATTCTATCCCAAAATCTACACAATGTTCTGTGTACACTTCT
TATGTTTTTTACTTCTGATAAATTTTTTTGAAACATCATAGAAAAAACCGCACACAAAATACCTTATCAT
ATGTTACGTTTCAGTTTATGACCGCAATTTTTATTTCTTCGCACGTCTGGGCCTCTCATGACGTCAAATC
ATGCTCATCGTGAAAAAGTTTTGGAGTATTTTTGGAATTTTTCAATCAAGTGAAAGTTTATGAAATTAAT
TTTCCTGCTTTTGCTTTTTGGGGTTTCCCCTATTGTTTGTCAAGATTTCGAGGACGGCGTTTTTCTTGCT
AAAATCACAAGTATTGATGAGCACGATGCAAGAAAGATCGGAAGAAGGTTTGGGTTTGAGGCTCAGTGGA
AGGTGAGTAGAAGTTGATAATTTGAAATTGGAGTAGTGTCTATGGGGTTTTTGCCTTAAATGACAGAATA
CATTCCCAATATACCAAACATAACTGTTTCTACTAGTCGGCCGTACGGGCCCTTTCGTCTCGCGCGTTTC
GGTGATGACGGTGAAAACCTCTGACACATGCAGCTCCCGGAGACGGTCACAGCTTGTCTGTAAGCGGATG
CCGGGAGCAGACAAGCCCGTCAGGGCGCGTCAGCGGGTGTTGGCGGGTGTCGGGGCTGGCTTAACTATGC
GGCATCAGAGCAGATTGTACTGAGAGTGCACCATATGCGGTGTGAAATACCGCACAGATGCGTAAGGAGA
AAATACCGCATCAGGCGGCCTTAATTAAGGGCCTCGTGATACGCCTATTTTTATAGGTTAATGTCATGAT
AATAATGGTTTCTTAGACGTCAGGTGGCACTTTTCGGGGAAATGTGCGCGGAACCCCTATTTGTTTATTT
TTCTAAATACATTCAAATATGTATCCGCTCATGAGACAATAACCCTGATAAATGCTTCAATAATATTGAA
AAAGGAAGAGTATGAGTATTCAACATTTCCGTGTCGCCCTTATTCCCTTTTTTGCGGCATTTTGCCTTCC
TGTTTTTGCTCACCCAGAAACGCTGGTGAAAGTAAAAGATGCTGAAGATCAGTTGGGTGCACGAGTGGGT
TACATCGAACTGGATCTCAACAGCGGTAAGATCCTTGAGAGTTTTCGCCCCGAAGAACGTTTTCCAATGA
TGAGCACTTTTAAAGTTCTGCTATGTGGCGCGGTATTATCCCGTATTGACGCCGGGCAAGAGCAACTCGG
TCGCCGCATACACTATTCTCAGAATGACTTGGTTGAGTACTCACCAGTCACAGAAAAGCATCTTACGGAT
GGCATGACAGTAAGAGAATTATGCAGTGCTGCCATAACCATGAGTGATAACACTGCGGCCAACTTACTTC
TGACAACGATCGGAGGACCGAAGGAGCTAACCGCTTTTTTGCACAACATGGGGGATCATGTAACTCGCCT
TGATCGTTGGGAACCGGAGCTGAATGAAGCCATACCAAACGACGAGCGTGACACCACGATGCCTGTAGCA
ATGGCAACAACGTTGCGCAAACTATTAACTGGCGAACTACTTACTCTAGCTTCCCGGCAACAATTAATAG
ACTGGATGGAGGCGGATAAAGTTGCAGGACCACTTCTGCGCTCGGCCCTTCCGGCTGGCTGGTTTATTGC
TGATAAATCTGGAGCCGGTGAGCGTGGGTCTCGCGGTATCATTGCAGCACTGGGGCCAGATGGTAAGCCC
TCCCGTATCGTAGTTATCTACACGACGGGGAGTCAGGCAACTATGGATGAACGAAATAGACAGATCGCTG
AGATAGGTGCCTCACTGATTAAGCATTGGTAACTGTCAGACCAAGTTTACTCATATATACTTTAGATTGA
TTTAAAACTTCATTTTTAATTTAAAAGGATCTAGGTGAAGATCCTTTTTGATAATCTCATGACCAAAATC
CCTTAACGTGAGTTTTCGTTCCACTGAGCGTCAGACCCCGTAGAAAAGATCAAAGGATCTTCTTGAGATC
CTTTTTTTCTGCGCGTAATCTGCTGCTTGCAAACAAAAAAACCACCGCTACCAGCGGTGGTTTGTTTGCC
GGATCAAGAGCTACCAACTCTTTTTCCGAAGGTAACTGGCTTCAGCAGAGCGCAGATACCAAATACTGTT
CTTCTAGTGTAGCCGTAGTTAGGCCACCACTTCAAGAACTCTGTAGCACCGCCTACATACCTCGCTCTGC
TAATCCTGTTACCAGTGGCTGCTGCCAGTGGCGATAAGTCGTGTCTTACCGGGTTGGACTCAAGACGATA
GTTACCGGATAAGGCGCAGCGGTCGGGCTGAACGGGGGGTTCGTGCACACAGCCCAGCTTGGAGCGAACG
ACCTACACCGAACTGAGATACCTACAGCGTGAGCTATGAGAAAGCGCCACGCTTCCCGAAGGGAGAAAGG
CGGACAGGTATCCGGTAAGCGGCAGGGTCGGAACAGGAGAGCGCACGAGGGAGCTTCCAGGGGGAAACGC
CTGGTATCTTTATAGTCCTGTCGGGTTTCGCCACCTCTGACTTGAGCGTCGATTTTTGTGAT
